>Addgene plasmid #54758 | mCerulean-N1 | addgene partial sequence | sequence record 93177 | CMV-F 5'-CGCAAATGGGCGGTAGGCGTG-3'
GTGAACCGTCAGATCCGCTAGCGCTACCGGACTCAGATCTCGAGCTCAAGCTTCGAATTCTGCAGTCGAC
GGTACCGCGGGCCCGGGATCCACCGGTCGCCACCATGGTGAGCAAGGGCGAGGAGCTGTTCACCGGGGTG
GTGCCCATCCTGGTCGAGCTGGACGGCGACGTAAACGGCCACAAGTTCAGCGTGTCCGGCGAGGGCGAGG
GCGATGCCACCTACGGCAAGCTGACCCTGAAGTTCATCTGCACCACCGGCAAGCTGCCCGTGCCCTGGCC
CACCCTCGTGACCACCCTGACCTGGGGCGTGCAGTGCTTCGCCCGCTACCCCGACCACATGAAGCAGCAC
GACTTCTTCAAGTCCGCCATGCCCGAAGGCTACGTCCAGGAGCGCACCATCTTCTTCAAGGACGACGGCA
ACTACAAGACCCGCGCCGAGGTGAAGTTCGAGGGCGACACCCTGGTGAACCGCATCGAGCTGAAGGGCAT
CGACTTCAAGGAGGACGGCAACATCCTGGGGCACAAGCTGGAGTACAACGCCATCAGCGACAACGTCTAT
ATCACCGCCGACAAGCAGAAGAACGGCATCAAGGCCAACTTCAAGATCCGCCACAACATCGAGGACGGCA
GCGTGCAGCTCGCCGACCACTACCAGCAGAACACCCCCATCGGCGACGGCCCCGTGCTGCTGCCCGACAA
CCACTACCTGAGCACCCAGTCCAAGCTGAGCAAAGACCCCAACGAGAAGCGCGATCACATGGTCCTGCTG
GAGTTCGTGACCGCCGCCGGGATCACTCTCGGCATGGACGAGCTGTACAAGTAAAGCGGCCGCGACTCTA
GATCATAATCAGCCATACCACATT
