[The description below was written by a language model from this plasmid's Addgene catalogue record.]
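Description:
mCerulean-N1 is an empty mammalian expression backbone of about 4.75 kb, designed for building fusions between a protein of interest and the cyan fluorescent protein mCerulean. It carries no insert as deposited. The "N1" designation refers to the cloning arrangement: the fluorescent protein sits on the backbone downstream of the cloning site, so an open reading frame inserted in frame and without a stop codon is expressed with mCerulean attached to its C terminus. The plasmid is maintained in E. coli as a high-copy vector under kanamycin selection. In mammalian cells a neomycin resistance marker allows G418 selection of stable transfectants. In vectors of this type, both selections are usually provided by a single resistance cassette, although no feature table is available here to confirm the layout.

mCerulean is a monomeric form of Cerulean, an improved cyan fluorescent protein variant developed to be useful for FRET. The record gives its excitation maximum as 433 nm and its emission maximum as 475 nm. The record does not name the promoter driving expression, the polyadenylation signal, the origins of replication or the sites in the multiple cloning region, so these cannot be described from the information provided. The vector is typically used to make C-terminally tagged fusion proteins for live-cell localization imaging. It also supplies the cyan donor for FRET pairs with a yellow acceptor. Transfected without an insert, it may serve as an unfused cyan fluorescent protein control, though the record does not say whether the empty vector expresses mCerulean.
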