Addgene plasmid #54758: mCerulean-N1
Purpose: (Empty Backbone) Localization: N1 Cloning Vector, Excitation: 433, Emission: 475
Depositing lab: Michael Davidson & Dave Piston. Depositing organization: Florida State University, Tallahassee. Publication: An improved cyan fluorescent protein variant useful for FRET. Rizzo MA, Springer GH, Granada B, Piston DW. Nat Biotechnol. 2004 Apr . 22(4):445-9. 10.1038/nbt945 PubMed 14990965.
Backbone
  Vector backbone: mCerulean-N1
  Backbone size (bp): 4750
  Vector type: Mammalian Expression
  Selectable markers: Neomycin (select with G418)
  Tag / fusion protein: mCerulean (C terminal on backbone)
Growth in bacteria
  Bacterial resistance: Kanamycin, 50 μg/mL
  Growth temperature: 37°C
  Growth strain: DH5alpha
  Copy number: High Copy
Gene/Insert
  Gene/Insert name: None
  Tag / fusion protein: mCerulean (C terminal on backbone)
Resource information
  A portion of this plasmid was derived from a plasmid made by: D.W. Piston, PMID 14990965
Terms and licenses: Academic/Nonprofit Terms; Industry Terms: Not Available to Industry
Depositor comments: . Excitation = 433; Emission = 475
How to cite: mCerulean-N1 was a gift from Michael Davidson & Dave Piston (Addgene plasmid # 54758 ; http://n2t.net/addgene:54758 ; RRID:Addgene_54758)
